Addgene plasmid #226512: pET51b(+)_SNAP-tag2
Purpose: Bacterial cell expression of SNAP-tag2
Depositing lab: Kai Johnsson. Depositing organization: Max Planck Institute for Medical Research. Publication: SNAP-tag2 for faster and brighter protein labeling. Kühn S, Nasufovic V, Wilhelm J, Kompa J, de Lange EMF, Lin YH, Egoldt C, Fischer J, Lennoi A, Tarnawski M, Reinstein J, Vlijm R, Hiblot J, Johnsson K. Nat Chem Biol. 2025 Jul 3. doi: 10.1038/s41589-025-01942-z. PubMed 40610720.
Backbone
  Vector backbone: pET51b(+)
  Vector type: Bacterial Expression
Growth in bacteria
  Bacterial resistance: Ampicillin, 100 μg/mL
  Growth temperature: 37°C
  Growth strain: DH5alpha
  Copy number: Low Copy
Gene/Insert
  Gene/Insert name: SNAP-tag2
  Species: Synthetic
  Tag / fusion protein: Strep-Tag II, (N terminal on insert); His-tag (10x) (C terminal on insert)
  Cloning method: Gibson Cloning
  Sequencing primers: 5′ T7-forward
Terms and licenses: Academic/Nonprofit Terms; Industry Terms: Not Available to Industry
Depositor comments: Please visit https://doi.org/10.1101/2024.08.28.610127 for bioRxiv preprint.
How to cite: pET51b(+)_SNAP-tag2 was a gift from Kai Johnsson (Addgene plasmid # 226512 ; http://n2t.net/addgene:226512 ; RRID:Addgene_226512)
