[The description below was written by a language model from this plasmid's Addgene catalogue record and pLannotate feature annotations shown in this document.]
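Description:
pET51b(+)_SNAP-tag2 is a 5.7 kb bacterial expression plasmid built on the pET51b(+) backbone for producing recombinant SNAP-tag2 protein in E. coli. It replicates from a pBR322-type ColE1/pMB1 origin accompanied by the rop gene and the bom mobility region, consistent with its catalogue listing as low copy, and is selected with ampicillin through the β-lactamase gene under its own promoter. An f1 phage origin is also present, which allows single-stranded DNA production. Short tetracycline-resistance fragments annotated in the backbone are non-functional remnants of pBR322 ancestry.

The expression cassette follows the standard pET design: a T7 promoter immediately followed by a lac operator, the strong T7 gene 10 ribosome binding site, the open reading frame and a T7 terminator. A plasmid-borne lacI gene with its own promoter supplies lac repressor, so transcription stays low until induction with IPTG in a host that provides T7 RNA polymerase. The insert, SNAP-tag2, is a synthetic sequence that the annotation software recognises as a fragment of human MGMT, the O6-alkylguanine-DNA alkyltransferase whose suicide transfer of an alkyl group to an active-site cysteine underlies SNAP-tag self-labelling chemistry. According to the associated publication title, SNAP-tag2 is an engineered variant giving faster and brighter labelling. The protein carries an N-terminal Strep-Tag II and, per the catalogue entry, a C-terminal 10x His tag. The His tag is not itself annotated in the feature table. The two tags allow affinity purification from either end. The construct is intended for bacterial production of SNAP-tag2 protein.
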