Features (pLannotate 1.2.2; 19 found; start..end, strand, type, name):
   1038..1059    +  protein_bind   CAP binding site: CAP binding activates transcription in the presence of cAMP. E. coli catabolite activator protein
   1074..1138    +  CDS            TcR (fragment): tetracycline efflux protein; tet; confers resistance to tetracycline
   1200..1580    -  CDS            YPB1_ECOLX: Protein predicted: Swiss-Prot protein existence level 4. From Escherichia coli.
   1597..1788    +  CDS            rop: Rop protein, which maintains plasmids at low copy number; rop
   1890..2029    +  misc_feature   bom: basis of mobility region from pBR322
   2215..2803    -  rep_origin     ori: high-copy-number ColE1/pMB1/pBR322/pUC origin of replication
   2884..2976    +  promoter       AmpR promoter: bla
   2977..3837    +  CDS            AmpR: β-lactamase; bla; confers resistance to ampicillin, carbenicillin, and related antibiotics
   3952..4407    -  rep_origin     f1 ori (sequence partly withheld): f1 bacteriophage origin of replication; arrow indicates direction of (+) strand synthesis
   4444..4491    -  terminator     T7 terminator: transcription terminator for bacteriophage T7 RNA polymerase
   4499..4516    -  CDS            SET1 (fragment): solubility-enhancement tag derived from T7 phage gene 10B
   4585..5100    -  CDS            MGMT (fragment): MGMT_HUMAN - Experimental evidence at protein level: Swiss-Prot protein existence level 1. Involved in the cellular defense against the biological effects of O6-methylguanine (O6-MeG) and O4-methylthymine (O4-MeT) in DNA. Repairs the methylated nucleobase in DNA by stoichiometrically transferring the methyl group to a cysteine residue in the enzyme. This is a suicide reaction: the enzyme is irreversibly inactivated. From Homo sapiens (Human).
   5131..5154    -  CDS            Strep-Tag II: peptide that binds Strep-Tactin®, an engineered form of streptavidin
   5170..5192    -  RBS            RBS: efficient ribosome binding site from bacteriophage T7 gene 10 (Olins and Rangwala, 1989)
   5207..5231    -  protein_bind   lac operator: The lac repressor binds to the lac operator to inhibit transcription in E. coli. This inhibition can be relieved by adding lactose or isopropyl-β-D-thiogalactopyranoside (IPTG). lac repressor encoded by lacI
   5232..5250    -  promoter       T7 promoter: promoter for bacteriophage T7 RNA polymerase
   5276..5555    +  CDS            TcR (fragment): tetracycline efflux protein; tet; confers resistance to tetracycline
   5563..5640    +  promoter       lacI promoter: lacI
   5641..1025    +  CDS            lacI (across the origin): lac repressor; lacI; The lac repressor binds to the lac operator to inhibit transcription in E. coli. This inhibition can be relieved by adding lactose or isopropyl-β-D-thiogalactopyranoside (IPTG).
>Addgene plasmid #226512 | pET51b(+)_SNAP-tag2 | addgene full sequence | sequence record 449280 | Addgene NGS Result
TTTCCCGCGTGGTGAACCAGGCCAGCCACGTTTCTGCGAAAACGCGGGAAAAAGTGGAAGCGGCGATGGC
GGAGCTGAATTACATTCCCAACCGCGTGGCACAACAACTGGCGGGCAAACAGTCGTTGCTGATTGGCGTT
GCCACCTCCAGTCTGGCCCTGCACGCGCCGTCGCAAATTGTCGCGGCGATTAAATCTCGCGCCGATCAAC
TGGGTGCCAGCGTGGTGGTGTCGATGGTAGAACGAAGCGGCGTCGAAGCCTGTAAAGCGGCGGTGCACAA
TCTTCTCGCGCAACGCGTCAGTGGGCTGATCATTAACTATCCGCTGGATGACCAGGATGCCATTGCTGTG
GAAGCTGCCTGCACTAATGTTCCGGCGTTATTTCTTGATGTCTCTGACCAGACACCCATCAACAGTATTA
TTTTCTCCCATGAAGACGGTACGCGACTGGGCGTGGAGCATCTGGTCGCATTGGGTCACCAGCAAATCGC
GCTGTTAGCGGGCCCATTAAGTTCTGTCTCGGCGCGTCTGCGTCTGGCTGGCTGGCATAAATATCTCACT
CGCAATCAAATTCAGCCGATAGCGGAACGGGAAGGCGACTGGAGTGCCATGTCCGGTTTTCAACAAACCA
TGCAAATGCTGAATGAGGGCATCGTTCCCACTGCGATGCTGGTTGCCAACGATCAGATGGCGCTGGGCGC
AATGCGCGCCATTACCGAGTCCGGGCTGCGCGTTGGTGCGGACATCTCGGTAGTGGGATACGACGATACC
GAAGACAGCTCATGTTATATCCCGCCGTTAACCACCATCAAACAGGATTTTCGCCTGCTGGGGCAAACCA
GCGTGGACCGCTTGCTGCAACTCTCTCAGGGCCAGGCGGTGAAGGGCAATCAGCTGTTGCCCGTCTCACT
GGTGAAAAGAAAAACCACCCTGGCGCCCAATACGCAAACCGCCTCTCCCCGCGCGTTGGCCGATTCATTA
ATGCAGCTGGCACGACAGGTTTCCCGACTGGAAAGCGGGCAGTGAGCGCAACGCAATTAATGTAAGTTAG
CTCACTCATTAGGCACCGGGATCTCGACCGATGCCCTTGAGAGCCTTCAACCCAGTCAGCTCCTTCCGGT
GGGCGCGGGGCATGACTAGCATGATCGTGCTCCTGTCGTTGAGGACCCGGCTAGGCTGGCGGGGTTGCCT
TACTGGTTAGCAGAATGAATCACCGATACGCGAGCGAACGTGAAGCGACTGCTGCTGCAAAACGTCTGCG
ACCTGAGCAACAACATGAATGGTCTTCGGTTTCCGTGTTTCGTAAAGTCTGGAAACGCGGAAGTCAGCGC
CCTGCACCATTATGTTCCGGATCTGCATCGCAGGATGCTGCTGGCTACCCTGTGGAACACCTACATCTGT
ATTAACGAAGCGCTGGCATTGACCCTGAGTGATTTTTCTCTGGTCCCGCCGCATCCATACCGCCAGTTGT
TTACCCTCACAACGTTCCAGTAACCGGGCATGTTCATCATCAGTAACCCGTATCGTGAGCATCCTCTCTC
GTTTCATCGGTATCATTACCCCCATGAACAGAAATCCCCCTTACACGGAGGCATCAGTGACCAAACAGGA
AAAAACCGCCCTTAACATGGCCCGCTTTATCAGAAGCCAGACATTAACGCTTCTGGAGAAACTCAACGAG
CTGGACGCGGATGAACAGGCAGACATCTGTGAATCGCTTCACGACCACGCTGATGAGCTTTACCGCAGCT
GCCTCGCGCGTTTCGGTGATGACGGTGAAAACCTCTGACACATGCAGCTCCCGGAGACGGTCACAGCTTG
TCTGTAAGCGGATGCCGGGAGCAGACAAGCCCGTCAGGGCGCGTCAGCGGGTGTTGGCGGGTGTCGGGGC
GCAGCCATGACCCAGTCACGTAGCGATAGCGGAGTGTATACTGGCTTAACTATGCGGCATCAGAGCAGAT
TGTACTGAGAGTGCACCATTGCGGTGTGAAATACCGCACAGATGCGTAAGGAGAAAATACCGCATCAGGC
GCTCTTCCGCTTCCTCGCTCACTGACTCGCTGCGCTCGGTCGTTCGGCTGCGGCGAGCGGTATCAGCTCA
CTCAAAGGCGGTAATACGGTTATCCACAGAATCAGGGGATAACGCAGGAAAGAACATGTGAGCAAAAGGC
CAGCAAAAGGCCAGGAACCGTAAAAAGGCCGCGTTGCTGGCGTTTTTCCATAGGCTCCGCCCCCCTGACG
AGCATCACAAAAATCGACGCTCAAGTCAGAGGTGGCGAAACCCGACAGGACTATAAAGATACCAGGCGTT
TCCCCCTGGAAGCTCCCTCGTGCGCTCTCCTGTTCCGACCCTGCCGCTTACCGGATACCTGTCCGCCTTT
CTCCCTTCGGGAAGCGTGGCGCTTTCTCATAGCTCACGCTGTAGGTATCTCAGTTCGGTGTGGGTCGTTC
GCTCCAAGCTGGGCTGTGTGCACGAACCCCCCGTTCAGCCCGACCGCTGCGCCTTATCCGGTAACTATCG
TCTTGAGTCCAACCCGGTAAGACACGACTTATCGCCACTGGCAGCAGCCACTGGTAACAGGATTAGCAGA
GCGAGGTATGTAGGCGGTGCTACAGAGTTCTTGAAGTGGTGGCCTAACTACGGCTACACTAGAAGGACAG
TATTTGGTATCTGCGCTCTGCTGAAGCCAGTTACCTTCGGAAAAAGAGTTGGTAGCTCTTGGTCCGGCAA
ACAAACCACCGCTGGTAGCGGTGGTTTTTTTGTTTGCAAGCAGCAGATTACGCGCAGAAAAAAAGGATCT
CAAGAAGATCCTTTGATCTTTTCTACGGGGTCTGACGCTCAGTGGAACGAAAACTCACGTTAAGGGATTT
TGGTCATGACCTATTTGTTTATTTTTCTAAATACATTCAAATATGTATCCGCTCATGAGACAATAACCCT
GATAAATGCTTCAATCATGATTGAAAAAGGAAGAGTATGAGTATTCAACATTTCCGTGTCGCCCTTATTC
CCTTTTTTGCGGCATTTTGCCTTCCTGTTTTTGCTCACCCAGAAACGCTGGTGAAAGTAAAAGATGCTGA
AGATCAGTTGGGTGCACGAGTGGGTTACATCGAACTGGATCTCAACAGCGGTAAGATCCTTGAGAGTTTT
CGCCCCGAAGAACGTTTTCCAATGATGAGCACTTTTAAAGTTCTGCTATGTGGCGCGGTATTATCCCGTA
TTGACGCCGGGCAAGAGCAACTCGGTCGCCGCATACACTATTCTCAGAATGACTTGGTTGAGTACTCACC
AGTCACAGAAAAGCATCTTACGGATGGCATGACAGTAAGAGAATTATGCAGTGCTGCCATAACCATGAGT
GATAACACTGCGGCCAACTTACTTCTGACAACGATCGGAGGACCGAAGGAGCTAACCGCTTTTTTGCACA
ACATGGGGGATCATGTAACTCGCCTTGATCGTTGGGAACCGGAGCTGAATGAAGCCATACCAAACGACGA
GCGTGACACCACGATGCCTGTAGCAATGGCAACAACGTTGCGCAAACTATTAACTGGCGAACTACTTACT
CTAGCTTCCCGGCAACAATTAATAGACTGGATGGAGGCGGATAAAGTTGCAGGACCACTTCTGCGCTCGG
CCCTTCCGGCTGGCTGGTTTATTGCTGATAAATCTGGAGCCGGTGAGCGTGGGTCTCGCGGTATCATTGC
AGCACTGGGGCCAGATGGTAAGCCCTCCCGTATCGTAGTTATCTACACGACGGGGAGTCAGGCAACTATG
GATGAACGAAATAGACAGATCGCTGAGATAGGTGCCTCACTGATTAAGCATTGGTAACTGTCAGACCAAG
TTTACTCATATATACTTTAGATTGATTTAAAACTTCATTTTTAATTTAAAAGGATCTAGGTGAAGATCCT
TTTTGATAATCTCATGCCATCGTGCCGCCAGAAATTGTAAACGTTAATATTTTGTTAAAATTCGCGTTAA
ATTTTTGTTAAATCAGCTCATTTTTTAACCAATAGGCCGAAATCGGCAAAATCCCTTATAAATCAAAAGA
ATAGACCGAGATAGGGT
[37 nt withheld, positions 4078-4114]
AAAGAACGTGGACTCCAACGTCAAAGG
[49 nt withheld, positions 4142-4190]
T
[91 nt withheld, positions 4192-4282]
G
[124 nt withheld, positions 4284-4407]
CCCATTCGCCAATCCGGATATAGTTCCTCCTTTCAGCAAAAAACCCCTCAAGACCCGTTTAGAGGCCCCA
AGGGGTTATGCTAGTTATTGCTCAGCGGTGGCAGCAGCCTAGGTTAATTAGTGGTGGTGATGGTGATGAT
GGTGGTGATGAGCGGAAATTGAGGAGAAGCCCGGAGCGCCCAGGCCTGGTTTACCCAGACGGTGACCTTC
GTGCGCCAGCAGCCATTCTTTCACGTACAGAGGGCCTTCGTAGCCACCTACGTCGCCGTCGCCCTGAACC
ACACGGTGGCACGGGATCAGAATTGGCACCGGATTACCACGCAGAGCGGTTTTCACCGCCGCAGTTGCCG
CTGGGTTGCCAGCCAGCGCCGCCAGCTGGGAATAGGAGATCACCTCGCCGAATTTCACTACTTTCAGCAG
TTTCCACAGTACCTGACGGGTAAAGGATTCCTGCTGAAATACCGGGTGATGCAGGGCCGGTACAGGGAAC
TCTTCAATCGCCTCTGGCTGGTGAAAATATGCGTTCAGCCATGCGGTAGCCTGCATCAGCGGCTCCGGGC
CCGGAGGACCCTGCTCGCCCTGACCATTGCCCACGAAATAGATGCGGTGCAGGCCCTGCTCGCAACCGCT
CAGCAGCAGTTTACCCAGCGGGCTGTCATAGGTAGTGCGTTTCATTTCGCAGTCTTTATCCATATGCGGT
ACCTTGTCGTCGTCATCTGCACCCTTTTCGAACTGCGGGTGGCTCCAGCTTGCCATGGTATATCTCCTTC
TTAAAGTTAAACAAAATTATTTCTAGAGGGGAATTGTTATCCGCTCACAATTCCCCTATAGTGAGTCGTA
TTAATTTCGCGGGATCGAGATCGATCTCGATCCTCTACGCCGGACGCATCGTGGCCGGCATCACCGGCGC
CACAGGTGCGGTTGCTGGCGCCTATATCGCCGACATCACCGATGGGGAAGATCGGGCTCGCCACTTCGGG
CTCATGAGCGCTTGTTTCGGCGTGGGTATGGTGGCAGGCCCCGTGGCCGGGGGACTGTTGGGCGCCATCT
CCTTGCATGCACCATTCCTTGCGGCGGCGGTGCTCAACGGCCTCAACCTACTACTGGGCTGCTTCCTAAT
GCAGGAGTCGCATAAGGGAGAGCGTCGAGATCCCGGACACCATCGAATGGCGCAAAACCTTTCGCGGTAT
GGCATGATAGCGCCCGGAAGAGAGTCAATTCAGGGTGGTGAATGTGAAACCAGTAACGTTATACGATGTC
GCAGAGTATGCCGGTGTCTCTTATCAGACCG
